>Addgene plasmid #92001 | MSCV-Puro-FH-AGO2-S828E-S831E | addgene full sequence | sequence record 180642 | Addgene NGS Result
TGAAAGACCCCACCTGTAGGTTTGGCAAGCTAGCTTAAGTAACGCCATTTTGCAAGGCATGGAAAATACA
TAACTGAGAATAGAGAAGTTCAGATCAAGGTTAGGAACAGAGAGACAGCAGAATATGGGCCAAACAGGAT
ATCTGTGGTAAGCAGTTCCTGCCCCGGCTCAGGGCCAAGAACAGATGGTCCCCAGATGCGGTCCCGCCCT
CAGCAGTTTCTAGAGAACCATCAGATGTTTCCAGGGTGCCCCAAGGACCTGAAATGACCCTGTGCCTTAT
TTGAACTAACCAATCAGTTCGCTTCTCGCTTCTGTTCGCGCGCTTCTGCTCCCCGAGCTCAATAAAAGAG
CCCACAACCCCTCACTCGGCGCGCCAGTCCTCCGATAGACTGCGTCGCCCGGGTACCCGTATTCCCAATA
AAGCCTCTTGCTGTTTGCATCCGAATCGTGGACTCGCTGATCCTTGGGAGGGTCTCCTCAGATTGATTGA
CTGCCCACCTCGGGGGTCTTTCATTTGGAGGTTCCACCGAGATTTGGAGACCCCTGCCCAGGGACCACCG
ACCCCCCCGCCGGGAGGTAAGCTGGCCAGCGGTCGTTTCGTGTCTGTCTCTGTCTTTGTGCGTGTTTGTG
CCGGCATCTAATGTTTGCGCCTGCGTCTGTACTAGTTAGCTAACTAGCTCTGTATCTGGCGGACCCGTGG
TGGAACTGACGAGTTCTGAACACCCGGCCGCAACCCTGGGAGACGTCCCAGGGACTTTGGGGGCCGTTTT
TGTGGCCCGACCTGAGGAAGGGAGTCGATGTGGAATCCGACCCCGTCAGGATATGTGGTTCTGGTAGGAG
ACGAGAACCTAAAACAGTTCCCGCCTCCGTCTGAATTTTTGCTTTCGGTTTGGAACCGAAGCCGCGCGTC
TTGTCTGCTGCAGCGCTGCAGCATCGTTCTGTGTTGTCTCTGTCTGACTGTGTTTCTGTATTTGTCTGAA
AATTAGGGCCAGACTGTTACCACTCCCTTAAGTTTGACCTTAGGTCACTGGAAAGATGTCGAGCGGATCG
CTCACAACCAGTCGGTAGATGTCAAGAAGAGACGTTGGGTTACCTTCTGCTCTGCAGAATGGCCAACCTT
TAACGTCGGATGGCCGCGAGACGGCACCTTTAACCGAGACCTCATCACCCAGGTTAAGATCAAGGTCTTT
TCACCTGGCCCGCATGGACACCCAGACCAGGTCCCCTACATCGTGACCTGGGAAGCCTTGGCTTTTGACC
CCCCTCCCTGGGTCAAGCCCTTTGTACACCCTAAGCCTCCGCCTCCTCTTCCTCCATCCGCCCCGTCTCT
CCCCCTTGAACCTCCTCGTTCGACCCCGCCTCGATCCTCCCTTTATCCAGCCCTCACTCCTTCTCTAGGC
GCCGGAATTAGATCTCTCGAGGTTAACGAATTCGCCATGGACTACAAGGACGACGATGACAAGTACCCTT
ATGACGTGCCCGATTACGCTAGCGGCCGCATGTACTCGGGAGCCGGCCCCGCACTTGCACCTCCTGCGCC
GCCGCCCCCCATCCAAGGATATGCCTTCAAGCCTCCACCTAGACCCGACTTTGGGACCTCCGGGAGAACA
ATCAAATTACAGGCCAATTTCTTCGAAATGGACATCCCCAAAATTGACATCTATCATTATGAATTGGATA
TCAAGCCAGAGAAGTGCCCGAGGAGAGTTAACAGGGAAATCGTGGAACACATGGTCCAGCACTTTAAAAC
ACAGATCTTTGGGGATCGGAAGCCCGTGTTTGACGGCAGGAAGAATCTATACACAGCCATGCCCCTTCCG
ATTGGGAGGGACAAGGTGGAGCTGGAGGTCACGCTGCCAGGAGAAGGCAAGGATCGCATCTTCAAGGTGT
CCATCAAGTGGGTGTCCTGCGTGAGCTTGCAGGCGTTACACGATGCACTTTCAGGGCGGCTGCCCAGCGT
CCCTTTTGAGACGATCCAGGCCCTGGACGTGGTCATGAGGCACTTGCCATCCATGAGGTACACCCCCGTG
GGCCGCTCCTTCTTCACCGCGTCCGAAGGCTGCTCTAACCCTCTTGGCGGGGGCCGAGAAGTGTGGTTTG
GCTTCCATCAGTCCGTCCGGCCTTCTCTCTGGAAAATGATGCTGAATATTGATGTGTCAGCAACAGCGTT
TTACAAGGCACAGCCAGTAATCGAGTTTGTTTGTGAAGTTTTGGATTTTAAAAGTATTGAAGAACAACAA
AAACCTCTGACAGATTCCCAAAGGGTAAAGTTTACCAAAGAAATTAAAGGTCTAAAGGTGGAGATAACGC
ACTGTGGGCAGATGAAGAGGAAGTACCGTGTCTGCAATGTGACCCGGCGGCCCGCCAGTCACCAAACATT
CCCGCTGCAGCAGGAGAGCGGGCAGACGGTGGAGTGCACGGTGGCCCAGTATTTCAAGGACAGGCACAAG
TTGGTTCTGCGCTACCCCCACCTCCCATGTTTACAAGTCGGACAGGAGCAGAAACACACCTACCTTCCCC
TGGAGGTCTGTAACATTGTGGCAGGACAAAGATGTATTAAAAAATTAACGGACAATCAGACCTCAACCAT
GATCAGAGCGACTGCTAGGTCGGCGCCCGATCGGCAAGAAGAGATTAGCAAATTGATGCGAAGTGCAAGT
TTCAACACAGATCCATACGTCCGTGAATTTGGAATCATGGTCAAAGATGAGATGACAGACGTGACTGGGC
GGGTGCTGCAGCCGCCCTCCATCCTCTACGGGGGCAGGAATAAAGCTATTGCGACCCCTGTCCAGGGCGT
CTGGGACATGCGGAAC
[405 nt withheld, positions 2817-3221]
AACAACATCCTGCTGCCCCAGGGCAGGCCGCCGGTGTTCCAGCAGCCCGTCATCTTTCTGGGAGCAGACG
TCACTCACCCCCCCGCCGGGGATGGGAAGAAGCCCTCCATTGCCGCCGTGGTGGGCAGCATGGACGCCCA
CCCCAATCGCTACTGCGCCACCGTGCGCGTGCAGCAGCACCGGCAGGAGATCATACAAGACCTGGCCGCC
ATGGTCCGCGAGCTCCTCATCCAGTTCTACAAGTCCACGCGCTTCAAGCCCACCCGCATCATCTTCTACC
GCGACGGTGTCTCTGAAGGCCAGTTCCAGCAGGTTCTCCACCACGAGTTGCTGGCCATCCGTGAGGCCTG
TATCAAGCTAGAAAAAGACTACCAGCCCGGGATCACCTTCATCGTGGTGCAGAAGAGGCACCACACCCGG
CTCTTCTGCACTGACAAGAACGAGCGGGTTGGGAAAAGTGGAAACATTCCAGCAGGCACGACTGTGGACA
CGAAAATCACCCACCCCACCGAGTTCGACTTCTACCTGTGTAGTCACGCTGGCATCCAGGGGACAAGCAG
GCCTTCGCACTATCACGTCCTCTGGGACGACAATCGTTTCTCCTCTGATGAGCTGCAGATCCTAACCTAC
CAGCTGTGTCACACCTACGTGCGCTGCACACGCTCCGTGTCCATCCCAGCGCCAGCATACTACGCTCACC
TGGTGGCCTTCCGGGCCAGGTACCACCTGGTGGATAAGGAACATGACAGTGCTGAAGGAGAGCATACCGA
GGGGCAGAGTAACGGGCGAGACCACCAAGCACTGGCCAAGGCGGTCCAGGTTCACCAAGACACTCTGCGC
ACCATGTACTTTGCTTGAGAATTCTACCGGGTAGGGGAGGCGCTTTTCCCAAGGCAGTCTGGAGCATGCG
CTTTAGCAGCCCCGCTGGGCACTTGGCGCTACACAAGTGGCCTCTGGCCTCGCACACATTCCACATCCAC
CGGTAGGCGCCAACCGGCTCCGTTCTTTGGTGGCCCCTTCGCGCCACCTTCTACTCCTCCCCTAGTCAGG
AAGTTCCCCCCCGCCCCGCAGCTCGCGTCGTGCAGGACGTGACAAATGGAAGTAGCACGTCTCACTAGTC
TCGTGCAGATGGACAGCACCGCTGAGCAATGGAAGCGGGTAGGCCTTTGGGGCAGCGGCCAATAGCAGCT
TTGCTCCTTCGCTTTCTGGGCTCAGAGGCTGGGAAGGGGTGGGTCCGGGGGCGGGCTCAGGGGCGGGCTC
AGGGGCGGGGCGGGCGCCCGAAGGTCCTCCGGAGGCCCGGCATTCTGCACGCTTCAAAAGCGCACGTCTG
CCGCGCTGTTCTCCTCTTCCTCATCTCCGGGCCTTTCGACCTGCAGCCCAAGCTTACCATGACCGAGTAC
AAGCCCACGGTGCGCCTCGCCACCCGCGACGACGTCCCCAGGGCCGTACGCACCCTCGCCGCCGCGTTCG
CCGACTACCCCGCCACGCGCCACACCGTCGATCCGGACCGCCACATCGAGCGGGTCACCGAGCTGCAAGA
ACTCTTCCTCACGCGCGTCGGGCTCGACATCGGCAAGGTGTGGGTCGCGGACGACGGCGCCGCGGTGGCG
GTCTGGACCACGCCGGAGAGCGTCGAAGCGGGGGCGGTGTTCGCCGAGATCGGCCCGCGCATGGCCGAGT
TGAGCGGTTCCCGGCTGGCCGCGCAGCAACAGATGGAAGGCCTCCTGGCGCCGCACCGGCCCAAGGAGCC
CGCGTGGTTCCTGGCCACCGTCGGCGTCTCGCCCGACCACCAGGGCAAGGGTCTGGGCAGCGCCGTCGTG
CTCCCCGGAGTGGAGGCGGCCGAGCGCGCCGGGGTGCCCGCCTTCCTGGAGACCTCCGCGCCCCGCAACC
TCCCCTTCTACGAGCGGCTCGGCTTCACCGTCACCGCCGACGTCGAGGTGCCCGAAGGACCGCGCACCTG
GTGCATGACCCGCAAGCCCGGTGCCTGACGCCCGCCCCACGACCCGCAGCGCCCGACCGAAAGGAGCGCA
CGACCCCATGCATCGATAAAATAAAAGATTTTATTTAGTCTCCAGAAAAAGGGGGGAATGAAAGACCCCA
CCTGTAGGTTTGGCAAGCTAGCTTAAGTAACGCCATTTTGCAAGGCATGGAAAATACATAACTGAGAATA
GAGAAGTTCAGATCAAGGTTAGGAACAGAGAGACAGCAGAATATGGGCCAAACAGGATATCTGTGGTAAG
CAGTTCCTGCCCCGGCTCAGGGCCAAGAACAGATGGTCCCCAGATGCGGTCCCGCCCTCAGCAGTTTCTA
GAGAACCATCAGATGTTTCCAGGGTGCCCCAAGGACCTGAAATGACCCTGTGCCTTATTTGAACTAACCA
ATCAGTTCGCTTCTCGCTTCTGTTCGCGCGCTTCTGCTCCCCGAGCTCAATAAAAGAGCCCACAACCCCT
CACTCGGCGCGCCAGTCCTCCGATAGACTGCGTCGCCCGGGTACCCGTGTATCCAATAAACCCTCTTGCA
GTTGCATCCGACTTGTGGTCTCGCTGTTCCTTGGGAGGGTCTCCTCTGAGTGATTGACTACCCGTCAGCG
GGGGTCTTTCATGGGTAACAGTTTCTTGAAGTTGGAGAACAACATTCTGAGGGTAGGAGTCGAATATTAA
GTAATCCTGACTCAATTAGCCACTGTTTTGAATCCACATACTCCAATACTCCTGAAATAGTTCATTATGG
ACAGCGCAGAAAGAGCTGGGGAGAATTGTGAAATTGTTATCCGCTCACAATTCCACACAACATACGAGCC
GGAAGCATAAAGTGTAAAGCCTGGGGTGCCTAATGAGTGAGCTAACTCACATTAATTGCGTTGCGCTCAC
TGCCCGCTTTCCAGTCGGGAAACCTGTCGTGCCAGCTGCATTAATGAATCGGCCAACGCGCGGGGAGAGG
CGGTTTGCGTATTGGGCGCTCTTCCGCTTCCTCGCTCACTGACTCGCTGCGCTCGGTCGTTCGGCTGCGG
CGAGCGGTATCAGCTCACTCAAAGGCGGTAATACGGTTATCCACAGAATCAGGGGATAACGCAGGAAAGA
ACATGTGAGCAAAAGGCCAGCAAAAGGCCAGGAACCGTAAAAAGGCCGCGTTGCTGGCGTTTTTCCATAG
GCTCCGCCCCCCTGACGAGCATCACAAAAATCGACGCTCAAGTCAGAGGTGGCGAAACCCGACAGGACTA
TAAAGATACCAGGCGTTTCCCCCTGGAAGCTCCCTCGTGCGCTCTCCTGTTCCGACCCTGCCGCTTACCG
GATACCTGTCCGCCTTTCTCCCTTCGGGAAGCGTGGCGCTTTCTCATAGCTCACGCTGTAGGTATCTCAG
TTCGGTGTAGGTCGTTCGCTCCAAGCTGGGCTGTGTGCACGAACCCCCCGTTCAGCCCGACCGCTGCGCC
TTATCCGGTAACTATCGTCTTGAGTCCAACCCGGTAAGACACGACTTATCGCCACTGGCAGCAGCCACTG
GTAACAGGATTAGCAGAGCGAGGTATGTAGGCGGTGCTACAGAGTTCTTGAAGTGGTGGCCTAACTACGG
CTACACTAGAAGAACAGTATTTGGTATCTGCGCTCTGCTGAAGCCAGTTACCTTCGGAAAAAGAGTTGGT
AGCTCTTGATCCGGCAAACAAACCACCGCTGGTAGCGGTGGTTTTTTTGTTTGCAAGCAGCAGATTACGC
GCAGAAAAAAAGGATCTCAAGAAGATCCTTTGATCTTTTCTACGGGGTCTGACGCTCAGTGGAACGAAAA
CTCACGTTAAGGGATTTTGGTCATGAGATTATCAAAAAGGATCTTCACCTAGATCCTTTTAAATTAAAAA
TGAAGTTTTAAATCAATCTAAAGTATATATGAGTAAACTTGGTCTGACAGTTACCAATGCTTAATCAGTG
AGGCACCTATCTCAGCGATCTGTCTATTTCGTTCATCCATAGTTGCCTGACTCCCCGTCGTGTAGATAAC
TACGATACGGGAGGGCTTACCATCTGGCCCCAGTGCTGCAATGATACCGCGAGACCCACGCTCACCGGCT
CCAGATTTATCAGCAATAAACCAGCCAGCCGGAAGGGCCGAGCGCAGAAGTGGTCCTGCAACTTTATCCG
CCTCCATCCAGTCTATTAATTGTTGCCGGGAAGCTAGAGTAAGTAGTTCGCCAGTTAATAGTTTGCGCAA
CGTTGTTGCCATTGCTACAGGCATCGTGGTGTCACGCTCGTCGTTTGGTATGGCTTCATTCAGCTCCGGT
TCCCAACGATCAAGGCGAGTTACATGATCCCCCATGTTGTGCAAAAAAGCGGTTAGCTCCTTCGGTCCTC
CGATCGTTGTCAGAAGTAAGTTGGCCGCAGTGTTATCACTCATGGTTATGGCAGCACTGCATAATTCTCT
TACTGTCATGCCATCCGTAAGATGCTTTTCTGTGACTGGTGAGTACTCAACCAAGTCATTCTGAGAATAG
TGTATGCGGCGACCGAGTTGCTCTTGCCCGGCGTCAATACGGGATAATACCGCGCCACATAGCAGAACTT
TAAAAGTGCTCATCATTGGAAAACGTTCTTCGGGGCGAAAACTCTCAAGGATCTTACCGCTGTTGAGATC
CAGTTCGATGTAACCCACTCGTGCACCCAACTGATCTTCAGCATCTTTTACTTTCACCAGCGTTTCTGGG
TGAGCAAAAACAGGAAGGCAAAATGCCGCAAAAAAGGGAATAAGGGCGACACGGAAATGTTGAATACTCA
TACTCTTCCTTTTTCAATATTATTGAAGCATTTATCAGGGTTATTGTCTCATGAGCGGATACATATTTGA
ATGTATTTAGAAAAATAAACAAATAGGGGTTCCGCGCACATTTCCCCGAAAAGTGCCACCTGACGTCTAA
GAAACCATTATTATCATGACATTAACCTATAAAAATAGGCGTATCACGAGGCCCTTTCGTCTCGCGCGTT
TCGGTGATGACGGTGAAAACCTCTGACACATGCAGCTCCCGGAGACGGTCACAGCTTGTCTGTAAGCGGA
TGCCGGGAGCAGACAAGCCCGTCAGGGCGCGTCAGCGGGTGTTGGCGGGTGTCGGGGCTGGCTTAACTAT
GCGGCATCAGAGCAGATTGTACTGAGAGTGCACCATATGCGGTGTGAAATACCGCACAGATGCGTAAGGA
GAAAATACCGCATCAGGCGCCATTCGCCATTCAGGCTGCGCAACTGTTGGGAAGGGCGATCGGTGCGGGC
CTCTTCGCTATTACGCCAGCTGGCGAAAGGGGGATGTGCTGCAAGGCGATTAAGTTGGGTAACGCCAGGG
TTTTCCCAGTCACGACGTTGTAAAACGACGGCGCAAGGAATGGTGCATGCAAGGAGATGGCGCCCAACAG
TCCCCCGGCCACGGGGCCTGCCACCATACCCACGCCGAAACAAGCGCTCATGAGCCCGAAGTGGCGAGCC
CGATCTTCCCCATCGGTGATGTCGGCGATATAGGCGCCAGCAACCGCACCTGTGGCGCCGGTGATGCCGG
CCACGATGCGTCCGGCGTAGAGGCGATTAGTCCAATTTGTTAAAGACAGGATATCAGTGGTCCAGGCTCT
AGTTTTGACTCAACAATATCACCAGCTGAAGCCTATAGAGTACGAGCCATAGATAAAATAAAAGATTTTA
TTTAGTCTCCAGAAAAAGGGGGGAA
Features (pLannotate 1.2.2; 20 found; start..end, strand, type, name):
    579..920     +  misc_feature   MESV Ψ: packaging signal of murine embryonic stem cell virus
    987..1403    +  CDS            gag (truncated): truncated Moloney murine leukemia virus (MMLV) gag gene lacking the start codon
   1443..1463    +  CDS            FLAG (fragment): FLAG® epitope tag, followed by an enterokinase cleavage site
   1500..4076    +  CDS            AGO2 (sequence partly withheld): AGO2_HUMAN - Also known as EIF2C2. Experimental evidence at protein level: Swiss-Prot protein existence level 1. Required for RNA-mediated gene silencing (RNAi) by the RNA- induced silencing complex (RISC). The 'minimal RISC' appears to include AGO2 bound to a short guide RNA such as a microRNA (miRNA) or short interfering RNA (siRNA). These guide RNAs direct RISC to complementary mRNAs that are targets for RISC-mediated gene silencing. The precise mechanism of gene silencing depends on the degree of complementarity between the miRNA or siRNA and its target. Binding of RISC to a perfectly comp
   4090..4589    +  promoter       PGK promoter: mouse phosphoglycerate kinase 1 promoter
   4610..5209    +  CDS            PuroR: puromycin N-acetyltransferase; pac from Streptomyces alboniger; confers resistance to puromycin
   5309..5823    +  LTR            3' LTR: 3' long terminal repeat from murine embryonic stem cell virus
   5985..6001    -  protein_bind   lac operator: The lac repressor binds to the lac operator to inhibit transcription in E. coli. This inhibition can be relieved by adding lactose or isopropyl-β-D-thiogalactopyranoside (IPTG). lac repressor encoded by lacI
   6009..6039    -  promoter       lac promoter: promoter for the E. coli lac operon
   6054..6075    -  protein_bind   CAP binding site: CAP binding activates transcription in the presence of cAMP. E. coli catabolite activator protein
   6088..6180    -  CDS            lacI (fragment): lac repressor; lacI; The lac repressor binds to the lac operator to inhibit transcription in E. coli. This inhibition can be relieved by adding lactose or isopropyl-β-D-thiogalactopyranoside (IPTG).
   6363..6951    -  rep_origin     ori: high-copy-number ColE1/pMB1/pBR322/pUC origin of replication
   7122..7982    -  CDS            AmpR: β-lactamase; bla; confers resistance to ampicillin, carbenicillin, and related antibiotics
   7983..8087    -  promoter       AmpR promoter: bla
   8182..8217    +  CDS            rop (fragment): Rop protein, which maintains plasmids at low copy number; rop
   8319..8418    +  misc_feature   bom (fragment): basis of mobility region from pBR322
   8424..8573    -  CDS            lacZα (fragment): LacZα fragment of β-galactosidase; lacZ fragment
   8573..8774    -  CDS            TcR (fragment): tetracycline efflux protein; tet; confers resistance to tetracycline
   8775..8873    +  CDS            env (fragment): murine leukemia virus gPr80 envelope polyprotein precursor; env; proteolytically cleaved into gp70SU and p15TM subunits
   8915..515     +  LTR            5' LTR (across the origin): 5' long terminal repeat from murine embryonic stem cell virus
