[The description below was written by a language model from this plasmid's Addgene catalogue record and pLannotate feature annotations shown in this document.]
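Description:
MSCV-Puro-FH-AGO2-S828E-S831E is a gammaretroviral mammalian expression vector built on the pMSCV-Puro backbone, carrying human Argonaute 2 (AGO2, also known as EIF2C2) with an N-terminal FLAG-HA tandem epitope tag. The annotated 8.9 kb sequence shows the expected MSCV architecture. A 5′ LTR from murine embryonic stem cell virus spans the plasmid origin and is followed by the MESV Ψ packaging signal and a truncated, start-codon-less MMLV gag segment that extends the packaging region. The tagged AGO2 open reading frame comes next and has no dedicated internal promoter, so it is transcribed from the 5′ LTR. Downstream, a mouse PGK promoter drives puromycin N-acetyltransferase, allowing selection of transduced mammalian cells, and the 3′ LTR closes the proviral unit. The feature table detects a FLAG fragment just upstream of AGO2; the HA tag is not separately annotated but is stated in the catalogue entry. Because the vector lacks functional gag, pol and env genes, these must be supplied in trans by a packaging system to produce infectious particles.

The insert carries two serine-to-glutamate substitutions, S828E and S831E. Glutamate replacement of serine is commonly used to mimic constitutive phosphorylation, and the associated publication concerns an Argonaute phosphorylation cycle in microRNA-mediated silencing. The construct is therefore suited to stable expression of this AGO2 variant and to its detection or immunopurification through the FLAG and HA epitopes. The parental AGO2 sequence was amplified from an earlier deposited plasmid. In bacteria the plasmid replicates from a high-copy ColE1/pUC-type origin and is selected with ampicillin via β-lactamase. The remaining lac, rop, bom, TcR and env fragments are nonfunctional backbone remnants.
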