Addgene plasmid #92001: MSCV-Puro-FH-AGO2-S828E-S831E
Purpose: Expresses FLAG-HA-AGO2 (S828E-S831E)
Depositing lab: Joshua Mendell. Depositing organization: University of Texas Southwestern Medical Center. Publication: An Argonaute phosphorylation cycle promotes microRNA-mediated silencing. Golden RJ, Chen B, Li T, Braun J, Manjunath H, Chen X, Wu J, Schmid V, Chang TC, Kopp F, Ramirez-Martinez A, Tagliabracci VS, Chen ZJ, Xie Y, Mendell JT. Nature. 2017 Feb 9;542(7640):197-202. doi: 10.1038/nature21025. Epub 2017 Jan 23. PubMed 28114302.
Backbone
  Vector backbone: pMSCV-Puro
  Backbone manufacturer: Clontech
  Vector type: Mammalian Expression, Retroviral
  Selectable markers: Puromycin
Growth in bacteria
  Bacterial resistance: Ampicillin, 100 μg/mL
  Growth temperature: 37°C
  Growth strain: NEB Stable
  Copy number: Unknown
Gene/Insert
  Gene/Insert name: AGO2
  Species: H. sapiens (human)
  Mutation: S828E, S831E
  Entrez Gene: AGO2 (a.k.a. CASC7, EIF2C2, LESKRES, LINC00980, PPD, Q10)
  Tag / fusion protein: FLAG-HA (N terminal on insert)
  Cloning method: Restriction Enzyme; 5′ cloning site Unknown (unknown if destroyed); 3′ cloning site Unknown (unknown if destroyed)
Resource information
  A portion of this plasmid was derived from a plasmid made by: The parental AGO2 sequence used for this construct was amplified from a Thomas Tuschl lab plasmid (Addgene plasmid # 10822).
Terms and licenses: Academic/Nonprofit Terms; Industry Terms: Not Available to Industry
How to cite: MSCV-Puro-FH-AGO2-S828E-S831E was a gift from Joshua Mendell (Addgene plasmid # 92001 ; http://n2t.net/addgene:92001 ; RRID:Addgene_92001)
